>Addgene plasmid #25355 | EPHA2 (3FL7) | depositor partial sequence | sequence record 11829 | Author sequence
GCGGCGCAGGGCAAGGAAGTGGTACTGCTGGACTTTGCTGCAGCTGGAGGGGAGCTCGGCTGGCTCACAC
ACCCGTATGGCAAAGGGTGGGACCTGATGCAGAACATCATGAATGACATGCCGATCTACATGTACTCCGT
GTGCAACGTGATGTCTGGCGACCAGGACAACTGGCTCCGCACCAACTGGGTGTACCGAGGAGAGGCTGAG
CGTATCTTCATTGAGCTCAAGTTTACTGTACGTGACTGCAACAGCTTCCCTGGTGGCGCCAGCTCCTGCA
AGGAGACTTTCAACCTCTACTATGCCGAGTCGGACCTGGACTACGGCACCAACTTCCAGAAGCGCCTGTT
CACCAAGATTGACACCATTGCGCCCGATGAGATCACCGTCAGCAGCGACTTCGAGGCACGCCACGTGAAG
CTGAACGTGGAGGAGCGCTCCGTGGGGCCGCTCACCCGCAAAGGCTTCTACCTGGCCTTCCAGGATATCG
GTGCCTGTGTGGCGCTGCTCTCCGTCCGTGTCTACTACAAGAAGTGCCCCGAGCTGCTGCAGGGCCTGGC
CCACTTCCCTGAGACCATCGCCGGCTCTGATGCACCTTCCCTGGCCACTGTGGCCGGCACCTGTGTGGAC
CATGCCGTGGTGCCACCGGGGGGTGAAGAGCCCCGTATGCACTGTGCAGTGGATGGCGAGTGGCTGGTGC
CCATTGGGCAGTGCCTGTGCCAGGCAGGCTACGAGAAGGTGGAGGATGCCTGCCAGGCCTGCTCGCCTGG
ATTTTTTAAGTTTGAGGCATCTGAGAGCCCCTGCTTGGAGTGCCCTGAGCACACGCTGCCATCCCCTGAG
GGTGCCACCTCCTGCGAGTGTGAGGAAGGCTTCTTCCGGGCACCTCAGGACCCAGCGTCGATGCCTTGCA
CACGACCCCCCTCCGCCCCACACTACCTCACAGCCGTGGGCATGGGTGCCAAGGTGGAGCTGCGCTGGAC
GCCCCCTCAGGACAGCGGGGGCCGCGAGGACATTGTCTACAGCGTCACCTGCGAACAGTGCTGGCCCGAG
TCTGGGGAATGCGGGCCGTGTGAGGCCAGTGTGCGCTACTCGGAGCCTCCTCACGGACTGACCCGCACCA
GTGTGACAGTGAGCGACCTGGAGCCCCACATGAACTACACCTTCACCGTGGAGGCCCGCAATGGCGTCTC
AGGCCTGGTAACCAGCCGCAGCTTCCGTACTGCCAGTGTCAGCATCAACCAGACAGAGCCCCCCAAGGTG
AGGCTGGAGGGCCGCAGCACCACCTCGCTTAGCGTCTCCTGGAGCATCCCCCCGCCGCAGCAGAGCCGAG
TGTGGAAGTACGAGGTCACTTACCGCAAGAAGGGAGACTCCAACAGCTACAATGTGCGCCGCACCGAGGG
TTTCTCCGTGACCCTGGACGACCTGGCCCCAGACACCACCTACCTGGTCCAGGTGCAGGCACTGACGCAG
GAGGGCCAGGGGGCCGGCAGCAAGGTGCACGAATTCCAGACGCTGTCCCCGGAGGGA
