>Addgene plasmid #25355 | EPHA2 (3FL7) | addgene partial sequence | sequence record 31441 | 25355 with Polyhedrin-F
TCGTACAGTTTTGTAATAAAAAAACCTATAAATATTCCGGATTATTCATACCGTCCCACCATCGGGCGCG
GATCTCGGTCCGAAACCATGAAATTCTTAGTCAACGTTGCCCTTGTTTTTATGGTCGTATACATTTCTTA
CATCTATGCGGCCGCTCCGGAACATCACCATCACCATCACGATTACGATATCCCAACGACCGAAAACCTG
TATTTTCAGGGCGCCATGGATGCGGCGCAGGGCAAGGAAGTGGTACTGCTGGACTTTGCTGCAGCTGGAG
GGGAGCTCGGCTGGCTCACACACCCGTATGGCAAAGGGTGGGACCTGATGCAGAACATCATGAATGACAT
GCCGATCTACATGTACTCCGTGTGCAACGTGATGTCTGGCGACCAGGACAACTGGCTCCGCACCAACTGG
GTGTACCGAGGAGAGGCTGAGCGTATCTTCATTGAGCTCAAGTTTACTGTACGTGACTGCAACAGCTTCC
CTGGTGGCGCCAGCTCCTGCAAGGAGACTTTCAACCTCTACTATGCCGAGTCGGACCTGGACTACGGCAC
CAACTTCCAGAAGCGCCTGTTCACCAAGATTGACACCATTGCGCCCGATGAGATCACCGTCAGCAGCGAC
TTCGAGGCACGCCACGTGAAGCTGAACGTGGAGGAGCGCTCCGTGGGGCCGCTCACCCGCAAAGGCTTCT
ACCTGGCCTTCCAGGATATCGGTGCCTGTGTGGCGCTGCTCTCCGTCCGTGTCTACTACAAGAAGTGCCC
CGAGCTGCTGCAGGGCCTGGCCCACTTCCCTGAGACCATCGCCGGCTCTGATGCACCTTCCCTGGCCACT
GTGGCCGGCACCTGTGTGGACCATG
