[The description below was written by a language model from this plasmid's Addgene catalogue record.]
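Description:
EPHA2 (3FL7) is a protein-production plasmid built on the pFHMSP-LIC-N backbone from the Structural Genomics Consortium and made to supply material for structure determination. The catalogue classifies the vector type as insect expression, while the stated purpose line reads "bacterial expression for structure determination"; the record does not resolve this discrepancy. In E. coli the plasmid is maintained at high copy under ampicillin selection. No feature table is provided, so the promoter driving the insert, the origin of replication and any secretion signal or baculoviral transfer elements in the backbone are not stated.

The insert, named epha2.023.531, is a 1527 bp fragment of the human EPHA2 gene, which encodes an ephrin receptor tyrosine kinase. The name and size are consistent with a fragment running from about residue 23 to residue 531. The record describes it as the receptor ectodomain, so the construct is a truncated ORF rather than the full-length receptor, in line with the repository's caveat that it may not be a complete ORF. A His tag is fused to the N terminus of the insert, which allows purification by immobilised metal affinity chromatography. Although the backbone name suggests a ligation-independent cloning design, the listed cloning method is restriction enzyme.

The construct is tied to a deposited crystal structure of the EPHA2 ectodomain (PDB entry 3FL7). Its typical uses are producing recombinant His-tagged EPHA2 extracellular region for crystallography, ligand-binding studies or other biochemical work on ephrin receptor recognition.
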