Addgene plasmid #25355: EPHA2 (3FL7)
Purpose: Bacterial expression for structure determination; may not be full ORF
Depositing lab: Cheryl Arrowsmith. Depositing organization: University of Toronto.
Backbone
  Vector backbone: pFHMSP-LIC-N
  Backbone manufacturer: SGC
  Vector type: Insect Expression
Growth in bacteria
  Bacterial resistance: Ampicillin, 100 μg/mL
  Growth temperature: 37°C
  Growth strain: DH5alpha
  Copy number: High Copy
Gene/Insert
  Gene/Insert name: epha2.023.531 (alt names: PDB: 3FL7; Ephrin receptor EPHA2, Ectodomain; EPHA2)
  Species: H. sapiens (human)
  Insert size (bp): 1527
  GenBank ID: BC037166
  Entrez Gene: EPHA2 (a.k.a. ARCC2, CTPA, CTPP1, CTRCT6, ECK)
  Tag / fusion protein: His (N terminal on insert)
  Cloning method: Restriction Enzyme
  Sequencing primers: 5′ N/A; 3′ N/A
Terms and licenses: Academic/Nonprofit Terms; Industry Terms
Depositor comments: PDB: 3FL7. http://www.thesgc.org/structures/3FL7/
How to cite: EPHA2 (3FL7) was a gift from Cheryl Arrowsmith (Addgene plasmid # 25355 ; http://n2t.net/addgene:25355 ; RRID:Addgene_25355)
